Addgene plasmid #75547: DYRK3 gRNA (BRDN0001145918)
Purpose: 3rd generation lentiviral gRNA plasmid targeting human DYRK3
Depositing lab: John Doench & David Root. Depositing organization: Broad Institute. Publication: Optimized sgRNA design to maximize activity and minimize off-target effects of CRISPR-Cas9. Doench JG, Fusi N, Sullender M, Hegde M, Vaimberg EW, Donovan KF, Smith I, Tothova Z, Wilen C, Orchard R, Virgin HW, Listgarten J, Root DE. Nat Biotechnol. 2016 Jan 18. doi: 10.1038/nbt.3437. PubMed 26780180.
Backbone
  Vector backbone: lentiGuide-Puro
  Backbone manufacturer: Zhang Lab (Addgene plasmid # 52963)
  Vector type: Mammalian Expression, Lentiviral, CRISPR
  Selectable markers: Puromycin
Growth in bacteria
  Bacterial resistance: Ampicillin, 100 μg/mL
  Growth temperature: 37°C
  Growth strain: DH5alpha
  Copy number: High Copy
Gene/Insert
  Gene/Insert name: DYRK3 (alt names: DYRK3; NM_001004023.1)
  gRNA/shRNA sequence: TGCAGAGTACATTTGAACAG
  Species: H. sapiens (human)
  Entrez Gene: DYRK3 (a.k.a. DYRK5, RED, REDK, hYAK3-2)
  Promoter: hU6
  Cloning method: Unknown
  Sequencing primers: 5′ U6-F; 3′ pS2-R
Terms and licenses: Academic/Nonprofit Terms; Industry Terms: Not Available to Industry
Depositor comments: The gRNA was designed to target the following Genbank reference sequence(s): NM_001004023.1,NM_003582.2. Note that this plasmid does NOT contain Cas9. It should be used in conjunction with lentiCas9-Blast (Addgene #52962) or otherwise with cell lines already expressing Cas9. Browse the full kinome gRNA library at http://www.addgene.org/pooled-library/broadgpp-human-kinome/ or visit http://www.broadinstitute.org/rnai/public/ for detailed protocols and information.
How to cite: DYRK3 gRNA (BRDN0001145918) was a gift from John Doench & David Root (Addgene plasmid # 75547 ; http://n2t.net/addgene:75547 ; RRID:Addgene_75547)
