[The description below was written by a language model from this plasmid's Addgene catalogue record and pLannotate feature annotations shown in this document.]
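Description:
DYRK3 gRNA (BRDN0001145918) is a third-generation lentiviral guide RNA plasmid built on the lentiGuide-Puro backbone and designed to direct Streptococcus pyogenes Cas9 to the human DYRK3 gene, which encodes a dual-specificity kinase. It is one member of a human kinome gRNA collection. In bacteria the 8.3 kb plasmid is maintained at high copy through a ColE1/pUC-type origin and selected with ampicillin via the β-lactamase gene. An f1 origin, lac regulatory remnants, T7/T3 promoters and an SV40 origin and poly(A) signal are carried over from the backbone.

The lentiviral transfer cassette begins with an RSV promoter fused to a truncated HIV-1 5' LTR, which makes genomic RNA production Tat-independent. This is followed by the Ψ packaging signal with a partial gag sequence and the Rev response element for nuclear export of the unspliced transcript. Downstream, a human U6 RNA polymerase III promoter drives the DYRK3-specific spacer joined to the Cas9 gRNA scaffold. A cPPT/CTS element, which aids nuclear import of the reverse-transcribed genome, sits between this unit and a second cassette. In that cassette the EF-1α core promoter with its intron A expresses puromycin N-acetyltransferase, allowing puromycin selection of transduced mammalian cells. A WPRE enhances transcript expression, and the ΔU3 3' LTR renders the integrated provirus self-inactivating.

The plasmid does not encode Cas9. It is meant to be packaged into lentivirus using separate helper plasmids and delivered to cells that already express Cas9 or are co-transduced with a Cas9 vector, for knockout of DYRK3. According to the depositor, the guide was designed against two DYRK3 reference transcripts.
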