Features (pLannotate 1.2.2; 29 found; start..end, strand, type, name):
     14..80      +  CDS            small t antigen (fragment): SV40 (simian virus 40) small t antigen
    106..317     +  promoter       EF-1α core promoter: core promoter for human elongation factor EF-1α
    318..1256    +  intron         EF-1α intron A: intron upstream of the start codon of human EF-1α
   1278..1877    +  CDS            PuroR (fragment): puromycin N-acetyltransferase; pac from Streptomyces; confers resistance to puromycin
   1893..2481    +  misc_feature   WPRE: woodchuck hepatitis virus posttranscriptional regulatory element
   2532..2551    +  misc_feature   cPPT/CTS (fragment): central polypurine tract and central termination sequence of HIV-1
   2553..2786    +  LTR            3' LTR (ΔU3): self-inactivating 3' long terminal repeat (LTR) from HIV-1
   2864..2985    +  polyA_signal   SV40 poly(A) signal: SV40 polyadenylation signal
   3025..3160    +  rep_origin     SV40 ori: SV40 origin of replication
   3181..3199    -  promoter       T7 promoter: promoter for bacteriophage T7 RNA polymerase
   3207..3362    +  CDS            lacZα (fragment): LacZα fragment of β-galactosidase; lacZ fragment
   3367..3795    +  rep_origin     f1 ori (sequence partly withheld): f1 bacteriophage origin of replication; arrow indicates direction of (+) strand synthesis
   3848..3952    +  promoter       AmpR promoter: bla
   3953..4813    +  CDS            AmpR: β-lactamase; bla; confers resistance to ampicillin, carbenicillin, and related antibiotics
   4984..5572    +  rep_origin     ori: high-copy-number ColE1/pMB1/pBR322/pUC origin of replication
   5755..5847    +  CDS            lacI (fragment): lac repressor; lacI; The lac repressor binds to the lac operator to inhibit transcription in E. coli. This inhibition can be relieved by adding lactose or isopropyl-β-D-thiogalactopyranoside (IPTG).
   5860..5881    +  protein_bind   CAP binding site: CAP binding activates transcription in the presence of cAMP. E. coli catabolite activator protein
   5896..5926    +  promoter       lac promoter: promoter for the E. coli lac operon
   5934..5950    +  protein_bind   lac operator: The lac repressor binds to the lac operator to inhibit transcription in E. coli. This inhibition can be relieved by adding lactose or isopropyl-β-D-thiogalactopyranoside (IPTG). lac repressor encoded by lacI
   5995..6013    +  promoter       T3 promoter: promoter for bacteriophage T3 RNA polymerase
   6041..6267    +  promoter       RSV promoter: Rous sarcoma virus enhancer/promoter
   6268..6448    +  LTR            5' LTR (truncated): truncated 5' long terminal repeat (LTR) from HIV-1
   6495..6620    +  misc_feature   HIV-1 Ψ: packaging signal of human immunodeficiency virus type 1
   6604..6967    +  CDS            HIV-1 gag (fragment): gag protein from human immunodeficiency virus 1; gag
   7113..7346    +  misc_feature   RRE: The Rev response element (RRE) of HIV-1 allows for Rev-dependent mRNA export from the nucleus to the cytoplasm.
   7723..7749    +  CDS            Rev (fragment): human immunodeficiency virus 1 (HIV-1) Rev protein; rev; enhances nuclear export of unspliced and incompletely spliced viral mRNAs
   7753..7993    +  promoter       U6 promoter: RNA polymerase III promoter for human U6 snRNA
   8023..8098    +  misc_RNA       gRNA scaffold: guide RNA scaffold for the Streptococcus pyogenes CRISPR/Cas9 system
   8154..8271    +  misc_feature   cPPT/CTS: central polypurine tract and central termination sequence of HIV-1
>Addgene plasmid #75547 | DYRK3 gRNA (BRDN0001145918) | addgene full sequence | sequence record 184096 | Addgene Assembled Sequence
CCCGGGTGCAAAGATGGATAAAGTTTTAAACAGAGAGGAATCTTTGCAGCTAATGGACCTTCTAGGTCTT
GAAAGGAGTGGGAATTGGCTCCGGTGCCCGTCAGTGGGCAGAGCGCACATCGCCCACAGTCCCCGAGAAG
TTGGGGGGAGGGGTCGGCAATTGATCCGGTGCCTAGAGAAGGTGGCGCGGGGTAAACTGGGAAAGTGATG
TCGTGTACTGGCTCCGCCTTTTTCCCGAGGGTGGGGGAGAACCGTATATAAGTGCAGTAGTCGCCGTGAA
CGTTCTTTTTCGCAACGGGTTTGCCGCCAGAACACAGGTAAGTGCCGTGTGTGGTTCCCGCGGGCCTGGC
CTCTTTACGGGTTATGGCCCTTGCGTGCCTTGAATTACTTCCACCTGGCTGCAGTACGTGATTCTTGATC
CCGAGCTTCGGGTTGGAAGTGGGTGGGAGAGTTCGAGGCCTTGCGCTTAAGGAGCCCCTTCGCCTCGTGC
TTGAGTTGAGGCCTGGCCTGGGCGCTGGGGCCGCCGCGTGCGAATCTGGTGGCACCTTCGCGCCTGTCTC
GCTGCTTTCGATAAGTCTCTAGCCATTTAAAATTTTTGATGACCTGCTGCGACGCTTTTTTTCTGGCAAG
ATAGTCTTGTAAATGCGGGCCAAGATCTGCACACTGGTATTTCGGTTTTTGGGGCCGCGGGCGGCGACGG
GGCCCGTGCGTCCCAGCGCACATGTTCGGCGAGGCGGGGCCTGCGAGCGCGGCCACCGAGAATCGGACGG
GGGTAGTCTCAAGCTGGCCGGCCTGCTCTGGTGCCTGGCCTCGCGCCGCCGTGTATCGCCCCGCCCTGGG
CGGCAAGGCTGGCCCGGTCGGCACCAGTTGCGTGAGCGGAAAGATGGCCGCTTCCCGGCCCTGCTGCAGG
GAGCTCAAAATGGAGGACGCGGCGCTCGGGAGAGCGGGCGGGTGAGTCACCCACACAAAGGAAAAGGGCC
TTTCCGTCCTCAGCCGTCGCTTCATGTGACTCCACGGAGTACCGGGCGCCGTCCAGGCACCTCGATTAGT
TCTCGAGCTTTTGGAGTACGTCGTCTTTAGGTTGGGGGGAGGGGTTTTATGCGATGGAGTTTCCCCACAC
TGAGTGGGTGGAGACTGAAGTTAGGCCAGCTTGGCACTTGATGTAATTCTCCTTGGAATTTGCCCTTTTT
GAGTTTGGATCTTGGTTCATTCTCAAGCCTCAGACAGTGGTTCAAAGTTTTTTTCTTCCATTTCAGGTGT
CGTGACGTACGGCCACCATGACCGAGTACAAGCCCACGGTGCGCCTCGCCACCCGCGACGACGTCCCCAG
GGCCGTACGCACCCTCGCCGCCGCGTTCGCCGACTACCCCGCCACGCGCCACACCGTCGATCCGGACCGC
CACATCGAGCGGGTCACCGAGCTGCAAGAACTCTTCCTCACGCGCGTCGGGCTCGACATCGGCAAGGTGT
GGGTCGCGGACGACGGCGCCGCCGTGGCGGTCTGGACCACGCCGGAGAGCGTCGAAGCGGGGGCGGTGTT
CGCCGAGATCGGCCCGCGCATGGCCGAGTTGAGCGGTTCCCGGCTGGCCGCGCAGCAACAGATGGAAGGC
CTCCTGGCGCCGCACCGGCCCAAGGAGCCCGCGTGGTTCCTGGCCACCGTCGGAGTCTCGCCCGACCACC
AGGGCAAGGGTCTGGGCAGCGCCGTCGTGCTCCCCGGAGTGGAGGCGGCCGAGCGCGCCGGGGTGCCCGC
CTTCCTGGAGACCTCCGCGCCCCGCAACCTCCCCTTCTACGAGCGGCTCGGCTTCACCGTCACCGCCGAC
GTCGAGGTGCCCGAAGGACCGCGCACCTGGTGCATGACCCGCAAGCCCGGTGCCTGAACGCGTTAAGTCG
ACAATCAACCTCTGGATTACAAAATTTGTGAAAGATTGACTGGTATTCTTAACTATGTTGCTCCTTTTAC
GCTATGTGGATACGCTGCTTTAATGCCTTTGTATCATGCTATTGCTTCCCGTATGGCTTTCATTTTCTCC
TCCTTGTATAAATCCTGGTTGCTGTCTCTTTATGAGGAGTTGTGGCCCGTTGTCAGGCAACGTGGCGTGG
TGTGCACTGTGTTTGCTGACGCAACCCCCACTGGTTGGGGCATTGCCACCACCTGTCAGCTCCTTTCCGG
GACTTTCGCTTTCCCCCTCCCTATTGCCACGGCGGAACTCATCGCCGCCTGCCTTGCCCGCTGCTGGACA
GGGGCTCGGCTGTTGGGCACTGACAATTCCGTGGTGTTGTCGGGGAAATCATCGTCCTTTCCTTGGCTGC
TCGCCTGTGTTGCCACCTGGATTCTGCGCGGGACGTCCTTCTGCTACGTCCCTTCGGCCCTCAATCCAGC
GGACCTTCCTTCCCGCGGCCTGCTGCCGGCTCTGCGGCCTCTTCCGCGTCTTCGCCTTCGCCCTCAGACG
AGTCGGATCTCCCTTTGGGCCGCCTCCCCGCGTCGACTTTAAGACCAATGACTTACAAGGCAGCTGTAGA
TCTTAGCCACTTTTTAAAAGAAAAGGGGGGACTGGAAGGGCTAATTCACTCCCAACGAAGACAAGATCTG
CTTTTTGCTTGTACTGGGTCTCTCTGGTTAGACCAGATCTGAGCCTGGGAGCTCTCTGGCTAACTAGGGA
ACCCACTGCTTAAGCCTCAATAAAGCTTGCCTTGAGTGCTTCAAGTAGTGTGTGCCCGTCTGTTGTGTGA
CTCTGGTAACTAGAGATCCCTCAGACCCTTTTAGTCAGTGTGGAAAATCTCTAGCAGTACGTATAGTAGT
TCATGTCATCTTATTATTCAGTATTTATAACTTGCAAAGAAATGAATATCAGAGAGTGAGAGGAACTTGT
TTATTGCAGCTTATAATGGTTACAAATAAAGCAATAGCATCACAAATTTCACAAATAAAGCATTTTTTTC
ACTGCATTCTAGTTGTGGTTTGTCCAAACTCATCAATGTATCTTATCATGTCTGGCTCTAGCTATCCCGC
CCCTAACTCCGCCCATCCCGCCCCTAACTCCGCCCAGTTCCGCCCATTCTCCGCCCCATGGCTGACTAAT
TTTTTTTATTTATGCAGAGGCCGAGGCCGCCTCGGCCTCTGAGCTATTCCAGAAGTAGTGAGGAGGCTTT
TTTGGAGGCCTAGGGACGTACCCAATTCGCCCTATAGTGAGTCGTATTACGCGCGCTCACTGGCCGTCGT
TTTACAACGTCGTGACTGGGAAAACCCTGGCGTTACCCAACTTAATCGCCTTGCAGCACATCCCCCTTTC
GCCAGCTGGCGTAATAGCGAAGAGGCCCGCACCGATCGCCCTTCCCAACAGTTGCGCAGCCTGAATGGCG
AATGGG
[124 nt withheld, positions 3367-3490]
C
[91 nt withheld, positions 3492-3582]
A
[49 nt withheld, positions 3584-3632]
CCTTTGACGTTGGAGTCCACGTTCTTT
[37 nt withheld, positions 3660-3696]
ACCCTATCTCGGTCTATTCTTTTGATTTATAAGGGATTTTGCCGATTTCGGCCTATTGGTTAAAAAATGA
GCTGATTTAACAAAAATTTAACGCGAATTTTAACAAAATATTAACGCTTACAATTTAGGTGGCACTTTTC
GGGGAAATGTGCGCGGAACCCCTATTTGTTTATTTTTCTAAATACATTCAAATATGTATCCGCTCATGAG
ACAATAACCCTGATAAATGCTTCAATAATATTGAAAAAGGAAGAGTATGAGTATTCAACATTTCCGTGTC
GCCCTTATTCCCTTTTTTGCGGCATTTTGCCTTCCTGTTTTTGCTCACCCAGAAACGCTGGTGAAAGTAA
AAGATGCTGAAGATCAGTTGGGTGCACGAGTGGGTTACATCGAACTGGATCTCAACAGCGGTAAGATCCT
TGAGAGTTTTCGCCCCGAAGAACGTTTTCCAATGATGAGCACTTTTAAAGTTCTGCTATGTGGCGCGGTA
TTATCCCGTATTGACGCCGGGCAAGAGCAACTCGGTCGCCGCATACACTATTCTCAGAATGACTTGGTTG
AGTACTCACCAGTCACAGAAAAGCATCTTACGGATGGCATGACAGTAAGAGAATTATGCAGTGCTGCCAT
AACCATGAGTGATAACACTGCGGCCAACTTACTTCTGACAACGATCGGAGGACCGAAGGAGCTAACCGCT
TTTTTGCACAACATGGGGGATCATGTAACTCGCCTTGATCGTTGGGAACCGGAGCTGAATGAAGCCATAC
CAAACGACGAGCGTGACACCACGATGCCTGTAGCAATGGCAACAACGTTGCGCAAACTATTAACTGGCGA
ACTACTTACTCTAGCTTCCCGGCAACAATTAATAGACTGGATGGAGGCGGATAAAGTTGCAGGACCACTT
CTGCGCTCGGCCCTTCCGGCTGGCTGGTTTATTGCTGATAAATCTGGAGCCGGTGAGCGTGGGTCTCGCG
GTATCATTGCAGCACTGGGGCCAGATGGTAAGCCCTCCCGTATCGTAGTTATCTACACGACGGGGAGTCA
GGCAACTATGGATGAACGAAATAGACAGATCGCTGAGATAGGTGCCTCACTGATTAAGCATTGGTAACTG
TCAGACCAAGTTTACTCATATATACTTTAGATTGATTTAAAACTTCATTTTTAATTTAAAAGGATCTAGG
TGAAGATCCTTTTTGATAATCTCATGACCAAAATCCCTTAACGTGAGTTTTCGTTCCACTGAGCGTCAGA
CCCCGTAGAAAAGATCAAAGGATCTTCTTGAGATCCTTTTTTTCTGCGCGTAATCTGCTGCTTGCAAACA
AAAAAACCACCGCTACCAGCGGTGGTTTGTTTGCCGGATCAAGAGCTACCAACTCTTTTTCCGAAGGTAA
CTGGCTTCAGCAGAGCGCAGATACCAAATACTGTTCTTCTAGTGTAGCCGTAGTTAGGCCACCACTTCAA
GAACTCTGTAGCACCGCCTACATACCTCGCTCTGCTAATCCTGTTACCAGTGGCTGCTGCCAGTGGCGAT
AAGTCGTGTCTTACCGGGTTGGACTCAAGACGATAGTTACCGGATAAGGCGCAGCGGTCGGGCTGAACGG
GGGGTTCGTGCACACAGCCCAGCTTGGAGCGAACGACCTACACCGAACTGAGATACCTACAGCGTGAGCT
ATGAGAAAGCGCCACGCTTCCCGAAGGGAGAAAGGCGGACAGGTATCCGGTAAGCGGCAGGGTCGGAACA
GGAGAGCGCACGAGGGAGCTTCCAGGGGGAAACGCCTGGTATCTTTATAGTCCTGTCGGGTTTCGCCACC
TCTGACTTGAGCGTCGATTTTTGTGATGCTCGTCAGGGGGGCGGAGCCTATGGAAAAACGCCAGCAACGC
GGCCTTTTTACGGTTCCTGGCCTTTTGCTGGCCTTTTGCTCACATGTTCTTTCCTGCGTTATCCCCTGAT
TCTGTGGATAACCGTATTACCGCCTTTGAGTGAGCTGATACCGCTCGCCGCAGCCGAACGACCGAGCGCA
GCGAGTCAGTGAGCGAGGAAGCGGAAGAGCGCCCAATACGCAAACCGCCTCTCCCCGCGCGTTGGCCGAT
TCATTAATGCAGCTGGCACGACAGGTTTCCCGACTGGAAAGCGGGCAGTGAGCGCAACGCAATTAATGTG
AGTTAGCTCACTCATTAGGCACCCCAGGCTTTACACTTTATGCTTCCGGCTCGTATGTTGTGTGGAATTG
TGAGCGGATAACAATTTCACACAGGAAACAGCTATGACCATGATTACGCCAAGCGCGCAATTAACCCTCA
CTAAAGGGAACAAAAGCTGGAGCTGCAAGCTTAATGTAGTCTTATGCAATACTCTTGTAGTCTTGCAACA
TGGTAACGATGAGTTAGCAACATGCCTTACAAGGAGAGAAAAAGCACCGTGCATGCCGATTGGTGGAAGT
AAGGTGGTACGATCGTGCCTTATTAGGAAGGCAACAGACGGGTCTGACATGGATTGGACGAACCACTGAA
TTGCCGCATTGCAGAGATATTGTATTTAAGTGCCTAGCTCGATACATAAACGGGTCTCTCTGGTTAGACC
AGATCTGAGCCTGGGAGCTCTCTGGCTAACTAGGGAACCCACTGCTTAAGCCTCAATAAAGCTTGCCTTG
AGTGCTTCAAGTAGTGTGTGCCCGTCTGTTGTGTGACTCTGGTAACTAGAGATCCCTCAGACCCTTTTAG
TCAGTGTGGAAAATCTCTAGCAGTGGCGCCCGAACAGGGACTTGAAAGCGAAAGGGAAACCAGAGGAGCT
CTCTCGACGCAGGACTCGGCTTGCTGAAGCGCGCACGGCAAGAGGCGAGGGGCGGCGACTGGTGAGTACG
CCAAAAATTTTGACTAGCGGAGGCTAGAAGGAGAGAGATGGGTGCGAGAGCGTCAGTATTAAGCGGGGGA
GAATTAGATCGCGATGGGAAAAAATTCGGTTAAGGCCAGGGGGAAAGAAAAAATATAAATTAAAACATAT
AGTATGGGCAAGCAGGGAGCTAGAACGATTCGCAGTTAATCCTGGCCTGTTAGAAACATCAGAAGGCTGT
AGACAAATACTGGGACAGCTACAACCATCCCTTCAGACAGGATCAGAAGAACTTAGATCATTATATAATA
CAGTAGCAACCCTCTATTGTGTGCATCAAAGGATAGAGATAAAAGACACCAAGGAAGCTTTAGACAAGAT
AGAGGAAGAGCAAAACAAAAGTAAGACCACCGCACAGCAAGCGGCCGCTGATCTTCAGACCTGGAGGAGG
AGATATGAGGGACAATTGGAGAAGTGAATTATATAAATATAAAGTAGTAAAAATTGAACCATTAGGAGTA
GCACCCACCAAGGCAAAGAGAAGAGTGGTGCAGAGAGAAAAAAGAGCAGTGGGAATAGGAGCTTTGTTCC
TTGGGTTCTTGGGAGCAGCAGGAAGCACTATGGGCGCAGCGTCAATGACGCTGACGGTACAGGCCAGACA
ATTATTGTCTGGTATAGTGCAGCAGCAGAACAATTTGCTGAGGGCTATTGAGGCGCAACAGCATCTGTTG
CAACTCACAGTCTGGGGCATCAAGCAGCTCCAGGCAAGAATCCTGGCTGTGGAAAGATACCTAAAGGATC
AACAGCTCCTGGGGATTTGGGGTTGCTCTGGAAAACTCATTTGCACCACTGCTGTGCCTTGGAATGCTAG
TTGGAGTAATAAATCTCTGGAACAGATTTGGAATCACACGACCTGGATGGAGTGGGACAGAGAAATTAAC
AATTACACAAGCTTAATACACTCCTTAATTGAAGAATCGCAAAACCAGCAAGAAAAGAATGAACAAGAAT
TATTGGAATTAGATAAATGGGCAAGTTTGTGGAATTGGTTTAACATAACAAATTGGCTGTGGTATATAAA
ATTATTCATAATGATAGTAGGAGGCTTGGTAGGTTTAAGAATAGTTTTTGCTGTACTTTCTATAGTGAAT
AGAGTTAGGCAGGGATATTCACCATTATCGTTTCAGACCCACCTCCCAACCCCGAGGGGACCCAGAGAGG
GCCTATTTCCCATGATTCCTTCATATTTGCATATACGATACAAGGCTGTTAGAGAGATAATTAGAATTAA
TTTGACTGTAAACACAAAGATATTAGTACAAAATACGTGACGTAGAAAGTAATAATTTCTTGGGTAGTTT
GCAGTTTTAAAATTATGTTTTAAAATGGACTATCATATGCTTACCGTAACTTGAAAGTATTTCGATTTCT
TGGCTTTATATATCTTGTGGAAAGGACGAAACACCGTGCAGAGTACATTTGAACAGGTTTTAGAGCTAGA
AATAGCAAGTTAAAATAAGGCTAGTCCGTTATCAACTTGAAAAAGTGGCACCGAGTCGGTGCTTTTTTAA
GCTTGGCGTAACTAGATCTTGAGACAAATGGCAGTATTCATCCACAATTTTAAAAGAAAAGGGGGGATTG
GGGGGTACAGTGCAGGGGAAAGAATAGTAGACATAATAGCAACAGACATACAAACTAAAGAATTACAAAA
ACAAATTACAAAAATTCAAAATTTTCGGGTTTATTACAGGGACAGCAGAGATCCACTTTGGCGCCGGCTC
GAGGGGG
