>Addgene plasmid #75547 | DYRK3 gRNA (BRDN0001145918) | depositor partial sequence | sequence record 143007 | Target Sequence
TGCAGAGTACATTTGAACAG
