>Addgene plasmid #75547 | DYRK3 gRNA (BRDN0001145918) | addgene partial sequence | sequence record 184095 | hU6-F
TAGAAAGTAATAATTTCTTGGGTAGTTTGCAGTTTTAAAATTATGTTTTAAAATGGACTATCATATGCTT
ACCGTAACTTGAAAGTATTTCGATTTCTTGGCTTTATATATCTTGTGGAAAGGACGAAACACCGTGCAGA
GTACATTTGAACAGGTTTTAGAGCTAGAAATAGCAAGTTAAAATAAGGCTAGTCCGTTATCAACTTGAAA
AAGTGGCACCGAGTCGGTGCTTTTTTAAGCTTGGCGTAACTAGATCTTGAGACAAATGGCAGTATTCATC
CACAATTTTAAAAGAAAAGGGGGGATTGGGGGGTACAGTGCAGGGGAAAGAATAGTAGACATAATAGCAA
CAGACATACAAACTAAAGAATTACAAAAACAAATTACAAAAATTCAAAATTTTCGGGTTTATTACAGGGA
CAGCAGAGATCCACTTTGGCGCCGGCTCGAGGGGGCCCGGGTGCAAAGATGGATAAAGTTTTAAACAGAG
AGGAATCTTTGCAGCTAATGGACCTTCTAGGTCTTGAAAGGAGTGGGAATTGGCTCCGGTGCCCGTCAGT
GGGCAGAGCG
